Addgene plasmid #14723: pCGN N-Ras wt
Depositing lab: Adrienne Cox. Depositing organization: University of North Carolina at Chapel Hill. Publication: Mammalian expression vectors for Ras family proteins: generation and use of expression constructs to analyze Ras family function. Fiordalisi JJ, Johnson RL 2nd, Ulku AS, Der CJ, Cox AD. Methods Enzymol. 2001;332:3-36. doi: 10.1016/s0076-6879(01)32189-4. PubMed 11305105.
Backbone
  Vector backbone: pCGN
  Backbone size w/o insert (bp): 7500
  Vector type: Mammalian Expression
  Selectable markers: Hygromycin
Growth in bacteria
  Bacterial resistance: Ampicillin, 100 μg/mL
  Growth temperature: 37°C
  Growth strain: DH5alpha
  Copy number: High Copy
Gene/Insert
  Gene/Insert name: N-ras
  Species: H. sapiens (human)
  Entrez Gene: NRAS (a.k.a. ALPS4, CMNS, KRAS, N-ras, NCMS, NRAS1, NS6)
  Tag / fusion protein: HA (N terminal on backbone)
  Cloning method: Restriction Enzyme; 5′ cloning site BamHI (not destroyed); 3′ cloning site BamHI (not destroyed)
  Sequencing primers: 5′ CMV-F
Resource information
  A portion of this plasmid was derived from a plasmid made by: Channing Der
Terms and licenses: Academic/Nonprofit Terms; Industry Terms: Not Available to Industry
How to cite: pCGN N-Ras wt was a gift from Adrienne Cox (Addgene plasmid # 14723 ; http://n2t.net/addgene:14723 ; RRID:Addgene_14723)
