[The description below was written by a language model from this plasmid's Addgene catalogue record and pLannotate feature annotations shown in this document.]
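Description:
pCGN N-Ras wt is a mammalian expression plasmid that carries wild-type human N-Ras (NRAS) in the pCGN backbone. It belongs to a set of vectors made for studying Ras family protein function in cultured cells. The sequenced construct is about 8.1 kb. In E. coli it is maintained at high copy from a ColE1/pUC-type origin and selected with ampicillin through the β-lactamase gene. An f1 phage origin is also present, together with small remnants of earlier cloning vectors: fragments of lacZα, lacI, rop and bom, and a T7 promoter.

The NRAS coding sequence was inserted at a BamHI site that is retained on both sides. It sits downstream of the human CMV immediate-early enhancer and promoter and a short HSV thymidine kinase 5′ untranslated leader. According to the catalogue entry, the backbone supplies an N-terminal HA epitope tag, so the protein can be detected or immunoprecipitated with anti-HA antibodies. The feature table does not annotate this tag separately. Downstream of the insert are a rabbit β-globin intron, a short stretch of β-globin coding sequence and the β-globin polyadenylation signal, which provide splicing and 3′ end processing for the transcript.

A second cassette places a hygromycin phosphotransferase gene under the SV40 enhancer and early promoter, allowing selection of stably transfected mammalian cells. After this marker come fragments of Moloney murine leukemia virus env and LTR sequence, which appear to be carried over from a parental vector. The plasmid is suited to transient or stable expression of HA-tagged wild-type N-Ras, for example as a reference alongside mutant Ras constructs, although the record does not list specific applications.
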