Features (pLannotate 1.2.2; 22 found; start..end, strand, type, name):
      1..304     +  enhancer       CMV enhancer: human cytomegalovirus immediate early enhancer
    305..508     +  promoter       CMV promoter: human cytomegalovirus (CMV) immediate early promoter
    598..637     +  5'UTR          HSV TK 5'-UTR: 5' untranslated region from the herpes simplex virus thymidine kinase gene
    724..1290    +  CDS            NRAS: RASN_HUMAN - Also known as HRAS1. Experimental evidence at protein level: Swiss-Prot protein existence level 1. Ras proteins bind GDP/GTP and possess intrinsic GTPase activity. From Homo sapiens (Human).
   1325..1897    +  intron         β-globin intron: intron from rabbit β-globin gene
   1901..2023    +  CDS            HBB: HBB_COLGU - Experimental evidence at transcript level: Swiss-Prot protein existence level 2. Involved in oxygen transport from the lung to the various peripheral tissues. From Colobus guereza (Mantled guereza) (Eastern black-and-white colobus monkey).
   2094..2149    +  polyA_signal   β-globin poly(A) signal: rabbit β-globin polyadenylation signal (Gil and Proudfoot, 1987)
   2523..2856    +  promoter       SV40 promoter: SV40 enhancer and early promoter
   2875..3895    +  CDS            HygR (fragment): aminoglycoside phosphotransferase from E. coli; aph(4)-Ia; confers resistance to hygromycin
   3913..4200    +  CDS            yokD (fragment): YOKD_BACSU - Experimental evidence at protein level: Swiss-Prot protein existence level 1. May contribute to antibiotic resistance. From Bacillus subtilis (strain 168).
   4196..4272    +  CDS            env (fragment): murine leukemia virus gPr80 envelope polyprotein precursor; env; proteolytically cleaved into gp70SU and p15TM subunits
   4265..4662    +  LTR            LTR (fragment): long terminal repeat from Moloney murine leukemia virus
   4953..5142    -  promoter       SV40 promoter: SV40 early promoter
   5142..5196    -  CDS            lacI (fragment): lac repressor; lacI; The lac repressor binds to the lac operator to inhibit transcription in E. coli. This inhibition can be relieved by adding lactose or isopropyl-β-D-thiogalactopyranoside (IPTG).
   5379..5967    -  rep_origin     ori: high-copy-number ColE1/pMB1/pBR322/pUC origin of replication
   6138..6998    -  CDS            AmpR: β-lactamase; bla; confers resistance to ampicillin, carbenicillin, and related antibiotics
   6999..7103    -  promoter       AmpR promoter: bla
   7198..7233    +  CDS            rop (fragment): Rop protein, which maintains plasmids at low copy number; rop
   7335..7434    +  misc_feature   bom (fragment): basis of mobility region from pBR322
   7462..7890    -  rep_origin     f1 ori (sequence partly withheld): f1 bacteriophage origin of replication; arrow indicates direction of (+) strand synthesis
   7894..8051    -  CDS            lacZα (fragment): LacZα fragment of β-galactosidase; lacZ fragment
   8054..8072    +  promoter       T7 promoter: promoter for bacteriophage T7 RNA polymerase
>Addgene plasmid #14723 | pCGN N-Ras wt | addgene full sequence | sequence record 224235 | Addgene NGS Result
CGTTACATAACTTACGGTAAATGGCCCGCCTGGCTGACCGCCCAACGACCCCCGCCCATTGACGTCAATA
ATGACGTATGTTCCCATAGTAACGCCAATAGGGACTTTCCATTGACGTCAATGGGTGGAGTATTTACGGT
AAACTGCCCACTTGGCAGTACATCAAGTGTATCATATGCCAAGTACGCCCCCTATTGACGTCAATGACGG
TAAATGGCCCGCCTGGCATTATGCCCAGTACATGACCTTATGGGACTTTCCTACTTGGCAGTACATCTAC
GTATTAGTCATCGCTATTACCATGGTGATGCGGTTTTGGCAGTACATCAATGGGCGTGGATAGCGGTTTG
ACTCACGGGGATTTCCAAGTCTCCACCCCATTGACGTCAATGGGAGTTTGTTTTGGCACCAAAATCAACG
GGACTTTCCAAAATGTCGTAACAACTCCGCCCCATTGACGCAAATGGGCGGTAGGCGTGTACGGTGGGAG
GTCTATATAAGCAGAGCTCGTTTAGTGAACCGTCAGATCGCCTGGAGACGCCATCCACGCTGTTTTGACC
TCCATAGAAGACACCGGGACCGATCCAGCCTCCGGGGGATCTTGGTGGCGTGAAACTCCCGCACCTCTTC
GGCCAGCGCCTTGTAGAAGCGCGTATGGCTTCTAGCTATCCTTATGACGTGCCTGACTATGCCAGCCTGG
GAGGACCTTCTAGCGGATCCACCATGACTGAGTACAAACTGGTGGTGGTTGGAGCAGGTGGTGTTGGGAA
AAGCGCACTGACAATCCAGCTAATCCAGAACCACTTTGTAGATGAATATGATCCCACCATAGAGGATTCT
TACAGAAAACAAGTGGTTATAGATGGTGAAACCTGTTTGTTGGACATACTGGATACAGCTGGACAAGAAG
AGTACAGTGCCATGAGAGACCAATACATGAGGACAGGCGAAGGCTTCCTCTGTGTATTTGCCATCAATAA
TAGCAAGTCATTTGCGGATATTAACCTCTACAGGGAGCAGATTAAGCGAGTAAAAGACTCGGATGATGTA
CCTATGGTGCTAGTGGGAAACAAGTGTGATTTGCCAACAAGGACAGTTGATACAAAACAAGCCCACGAAC
TGGCCAAGAGTTACGGGATTCCATTCATTGAAACCTCAGCCAAGACCAGACAGGGTGTTGAAGATGCTTT
TTACACACTGGTAAGAGAAATACGCCAGTACCGAATGAAAAAACTCAACAGCAGTGATGATGGGACTCAG
GGTTGTATGGGATTGCCATGTGTGGTGATGTAAGTCGACGAATTCGGATCCTGAGAACTTCAGGGTGAGT
TTGGGGACCCTTGATTGTTCTTTCTTTTTCGCTATTGTAAAATTCATGTTATATGGAGGGGGCAAAGTTT
TCAGGGTGTTGTTTAGAATGGGAAGATGTCCCTTGTATCACCATGGACCCTCATGATAATTTTGTTTCTT
TCACTTTCTACTCTGTTGACAACCATTGTCTCCTCTTATTTTCTTTTCATTTTCTGTAACTTTTTCGTTA
AACTTTAGCTTGCATTTGTAACGAATTTTTAAATTCACTTTTGTTTATTTGTCAGATTGTAAGTACTTTC
TCTAATCACTTTTTTTTCAAGGCAATCAGGGTATATTATATTGTACTTCAGCACAGTTTTAGAGAACAAT
TGTTATAATTAAATGATAAGGTAGAATATTTCTGCATATAAATTCTGGCTGGCGTGGAAATATTCTTATT
GGTAGAAACAACTACACCCTGGTCATCATCCTGCCTTTCTCTTTATGGTTACAATGATATACACTGTTTG
AGATGAGGATAAAATACTCTGAGTCCAAACCGGGCCCCTCTGCTAACCATGTTCATGCCTTCTTCTCTTT
CCTACAGCTCCTGGGCAACGTGCTGGTTGTTGTGCTGTCTCATCATTTTGGCAAAGAATTCACTCCTCAG
GTGCAGGCTGCCTATCAGAAGGTGGTGGCTGGTGTGGCCAATGCCCTGGCTCACAAATACCACTGAGATC
TTTTTCCCTCTGCCAAAAATTATGGGGACATCATGAAGCCCCTTGAGCATCTGACTTCTGGCTAATAAAG
GAAATTTATTTTCATTGCAATAGTGTGTTGGAATTTTTTGTGTCTCTCACTCGGAAGGACATATGGGAGG
GCAAATCATTTAAAACATCAGAATGAGTATTTGGTTTAGAGTTTGGCAACATATGCCCATATGCTGGCTG
CCATGAACAAAGGTTGGCTATAAAGAGGTCATCAGTATATGAAACAGCCCCCTGCTGTCCATTCCTTATT
CCATAGAAAAGCCTTGACTTGAGGTTAGATTTTTTTTATATTTTGTTTTGTGTTATTTTTTTCTTTAACA
TCCCTAAAATTTTCCTTACATGTTTTACTAGCCAGATTTTTCCTCCTCTCCTGACTACTCCCAGTCATAG
CTGTCCCTCTTCTCTTATGGAGATCCCTCGACGGATCGGGAGATCTCCCGATCCCCGGGAATTCTGTGGA
ATGTGTGTCAGTTAGGGTGTGGAAAGTCCCCAGGCTCCCCAGCAGGCAGAAGTATGCAAAGCATGCATCT
CAATTAGTCAGCAACCAGGTGTGGAAAGTCCCCAGGCTCCCCAGCAGGCAGAAGTATGCAAAGCATGCAT
CTCAATTAGTCAGCAACCATAGTCCCGCCCCTAACTCCGCCCATCCCGCCCCTAACTCCGCCCAGTTCCG
CCCATTCTCCGCCCCATGCATGGCTGACTAATTTTTTTTATTTATGCAGAGGCCGAGGCCGCCTCGGCCT
CTGAGCTATTCCAGAAGTAGTGAGGAGGCTTTTTTGGAGGCCTAGGCTTTTGCAAAAAGCTTGGCCACCA
TGGGAAAGCCTGAGCTGACCGCGACGTCTGTCGAGAAGTTTCTGATCGAAAAGTTCGACAGCGTCTCCGA
CCTGATGCAGCTCTCGGAGGGCGAAGAATCTCGTGCTTTCAGCTTCGATGTAGGAGGGCGTGGATATGTC
CTGCGGGTAAATAGCTGCGCCGATGGTTTCTACAAAGATCGTTATGTTTATCGGCACTTTGCATCGGCCG
CGCTCCCGATTCCGGAAGTGCTTGACATTGGGGAATTCAGCGAGAGCCTGACCTATTGCATCTCCCGCCG
TGCACAGGGTGTCACGTTGCAAGACCTGCCTGAAACCGAACTGCCCGCTGTTCTGCAGCCGGTCGCGGAG
GCCATGGATGCGATCGCTGCGGCCGATCTTAGCCAGACGAGCGGGTTCGGCCCATTCGGACCGCAAGGAA
TCGGTCAATACACTACATGGCGTGATTTCATATGCGCGATTGCTGATCCCCATGTGTATCACTGGCAAAC
TGTGATGGACGACACCGTCAGTGCGTCCGTCGCGCAGGCTCTCGATGAGCTGATGCTTTGGGCCGAGGAC
TGCCCCGAAGTCCGGCACCTCGTGCACGCGGATTTCGGCTCCAACAATGTCCTGACGGACAATGGCCGCA
TAACAGCGGTCATTGACTGGAGCGAGGCGATGTTCGGGGATTCCCAATACGAGGTCGCCAACATCTTCTT
CTGGAGGCCGTGGTTGGCTTGTATGGAGCAGCAGACGCGCTACTTCGAGCGGAGGCATCCGGAGCTTGCA
GGATCGCCGCGGCTCCGGGCGTATATGCTCCGCATTGGTCTTGACCAACTCTATCAGAGCTTGGTTGACG
GCAATTTCGATGATGCAGCTTGGGCGCAGGGTCGATGCGACGCAATCGTCCGATCCGGAGCCGGGACTGT
CGGGCGTACACAAATCGCCCGCAGAAGCGCGGCCGTCTGGACCGATGGCTGTGTAGAAGTACTCGCCGAT
AGTGGAAACCGACGCCCCAGCACTCGTCCGAGGGCAAAGGAATAGAGTAGATGCCGACCGAACAAGAGCT
GATTTCGAGAACGCCTCAGCCAGCAACTCGCGCGAGCCTAGCAAGGCAAATGCGAGAGAACGGCCTTACG
CTTGGTGGCACAGTTCTCGTCCACAGTTCGCTAAGCTCGCTCGGCTGGGTCGCGGGAGGGCCGGTCGCAG
TGATTCAGGCCCTTCTGGATTGTGTTGGTCCCCAGGGCACGATTGTCATGCCCACGCACTCGGGTGATCT
GACTGATCCCGCAGATTGGAGATCGCCGCCCGTGCCTGCCGATTGGGTGCAGATCAGCCTCGAGGCGATT
AGTCCAATTTGTTAAAGACAGGATATCAGTGGTCCAGGCTCTAGTTTTGACTCAACAATATCACCAGCTG
AATATGGGCCAAACAGGATATCTGTGGTAAGCAGTTCCTGCCCCGGCTCAGGGCCAAGAACAGATGGTCC
CCAGATGCGGTCCAGCCCTCAGCAGTTTCTAGAGAACCATCAGATGTTTCCAGGGTGCCCCAAGGACCTG
AAATGACCCTGTGCCTTATTTGAACTAACCAATCAGTTCGCTTCTCGCTTCTGTTCGCGCGCTTCTGCTC
CCCGAGCTCAATAAAAGAGCCCACAACCCCTCACTCGGGGCGCCAGTCCTCCGATTGACTGAGTCGCCCG
GGTACCCGTGTATCCAATAAACCCTCTTGCAGTTGCATCCGACTTGTGGTCTCGCTGTTCCTTGGGAGGG
TCTCCTCTGAGTGATTGACTACCCGTCAGCGGGGGTCTTTCACTGGGAGAATCCACTGAACAACCAAAAA
GTGACCTGCATCTTAGTGTAACTCCTGCTTTCCCATATAGCTCCAGAGGAGGGCCCATTTCCCATCAGCT
TGGCTTCCTGGATTCCGGTGTTTCAGAGCTCCCAGTGACCCAGGCTGTAGCCCTGCCAATGCCACCTTAA
AACAAAACACTCCTTCTTTACCTTTACTCCCTAGAAACATTGCTTTCCCATCCCAGAACAGCAGTCGTGA
AGAAAACAGATCATCAGTGTCCTGCACTCAGACTCTTGCGGTCGAGGAGCTTTTTGCAAAAGCCTAGGCC
TCCAAAAAAGCCTCTTCACTACTTCTGGAATAGCTCAGAGGCCGAGGCGGCCTCGGCCTCTGCATAAATA
AAAAAAATTAGTCAGCCATGGGGCGGAGAATGGGCGGAACTGGGCGGAGTTAGGGGCGGGATGGGCGGAG
TTAGGGGCGGGACTATGGTTGCTGACTAATTGCTGCATTAATGAATCGGCCAACGCGCGGGGAGAGGCGG
TTTGCGTATTGGGCGCTCTTCCGCTTCCTCGCTCACTGACTCGCTGCGCTCGGTCGTTCGGCTGCGGCGA
GCGGTATCAGCTCACTCAAAGGCGGTAATACGGTTATCCACAGAATCAGGGGATAACGCAGGAAAGAACA
TGTGAGCAAAAGGCCAGCAAAAGGCCAGGAACCGTAAAAAGGCCGCGTTGCTGGCGTTTTTCCATAGGCT
CCGCCCCCCTGACGAGCATCACAAAAATCGACGCTCAAGTCAGAGGTGGCGAAACCCGACAGGACTATAA
AGATACCAGGCGTTTCCCCCTGGAAGCTCCCTCGTGCGCTCTCCTGTTCCGACCCTGCCGCTTACCGGAT
ACCTGTCCGCCTTTCTCCCTTCGGGAAGCGTGGCGCTTTCTCATAGCTCACGCTGTAGGTATCTCAGTTC
GGTGTAGGTCGTTCGCTCCAAGCTGGGCTGTGTGCACGAACCCCCCGTTCAGCCCGACCGCTGCGCCTTA
TCCGGTAACTATCGTCTTGAGTCCAACCCGGTAAGACACGACTTATCGCCACTGGCAGCAGCCACTGGTA
ACAGGATTAGCAGAGCGAGGTATGTAGGCGGTGCTACAGAGTTCTTGAAGTGGTGGCCTAACTACGGCTA
CACTAGAAGAACAGTATTTGGTATCTGCGCTCTGCTGAAGCCAGTTACCTTCGGAAAAAGAGTTGGTAGC
TCTTGATCCGGCAAACAAACCACCGCTGGTAGCGGTGGTTTTTTTGTTTGCAAGCAGCAGATTACGCGCA
GAAAAAAAGGATCTCAAGAAGATCCTTTGATCTTTTCTACGGGGTCTGACGCTCAGTGGAACGAAAACTC
ACGTTAAGGGATTTTGGTCATGAGATTATCAAAAAGGATCTTCACCTAGATCCTTTTAAATTAAAAATGA
AGTTTTAAATCAATCTAAAGTATATATGAGTAAACTTGGTCTGACAGTTACCAATGCTTAATCAGTGAGG
CACCTATCTCAGCGATCTGTCTATTTCGTTCATCCATAGTTGCCTGACTCCCCGTCGTGTAGATAACTAC
GATACGGGAGGGCTTACCATCTGGCCCCAGTGCTGCAATGATACCGCGAGACCCACGCTCACCGGCTCCA
GATTTATCAGCAATAAACCAGCCAGCCGGAAGGGCCGAGCGCAGAAGTGGTCCTGCAACTTTATCCGCCT
CCATCCAGTCTATTAATTGTTGCCGGGAAGCTAGAGTAAGTAGTTCGCCAGTTAATAGTTTGCGCAACGT
TGTTGCCATTGCTACAGGCATCGTGGTGTCACGCTCGTCGTTTGGTATGGCTTCATTCAGCTCCGGTTCC
CAACGATCAAGGCGAGTTACATGATCCCCCATGTTGTGCAAAAAAGCGGTTAGCTCCTTCGGTCCTCCGA
TCGTTGTCAGAAGTAAGTTGGCCGCAGTGTTATCACTCATGGTTATGGCAGCACTGCATAATTCTCTTAC
TGTCATGCCATCCGTAAGATGCTTTTCTGTGACTGGTGAGTACTCAACCAAGTCATTCTGAGAATAGTGT
ATGCGGCGACCGAGTTGCTCTTGCCCGGCGTCAATACGGGATAATACCGCGCCACATAGCAGAACTTTAA
AAGTGCTCATCATTGGAAAACGTTCTTCGGGGCGAAAACTCTCAAGGATCTTACCGCTGTTGAGATCCAG
TTCGATGTAACCCACTCGTGCACCCAACTGATCTTCAGCATCTTTTACTTTCACCAGCGTTTCTGGGTGA
GCAAAAACAGGAAGGCAAAATGCCGCAAAAAAGGGAATAAGGGCGACACGGAAATGTTGAATACTCATAC
TCTTCCTTTTTCAATATTATTGAAGCATTTATCAGGGTTATTGTCTCATGAGCGGATACATATTTGAATG
TATTTAGAAAAATAAACAAATAGGGGTTCCGCGCACATTTCCCCGAAAAGTGCCACCTGACGTCTAAGAA
ACCATTATTATCATGACATTAACCTATAAAAATAGGCGTATCACGAGGCCCTTTCGTCTCGCGCGTTTCG
GTGATGACGGTGAAAACCTCTGACACATGCAGCTCCCGGAGACGGTCACAGCTTGTCTGTAAGCGGATGC
CGGGAGCAGACAAGCCCGTCAGGGCGCGTCAGCGGGTGTTGGCGGGTGTCGGGGCTGGCTTAACTATGCG
GCATCAGAGCAGATTGTACTGAGAGTGCACCATATGCGGTGTGAAATACCGCACAGATGCGTAAGGAGAA
AATACCGCATCAGGAAATTGTAAGCGTTAATATTTTGTTAAAATTCGCGTTAAATTTTTGTTAAATCAGC
TCATTTTTTAACCAATAGGCCGAAATCGGCAAAATCCCTTATAAATCAAAAGAATAGACCGAGATAGGGT
[37 nt withheld, positions 7561-7597]
AAAGAACGTGGACTCCAACGTCAAAGG
[49 nt withheld, positions 7625-7673]
T
[91 nt withheld, positions 7675-7765]
G
[124 nt withheld, positions 7767-7890]
CCATTCGCCATTCAGGCTGCGCAACTGTTGGGAAGGGCGATCGGTGCGGGCCTCTTCGCTATTACGCCAG
CTGGCGAAAGGGGGATGTGCTGCAAGGCGATTAAGTTGGGTAACGCCAGGGTTTTCCCAGTCACGACGTT
GTAAAACGACGGCCAGTGAATTGTAATACGACTCACTATAGGGCGAATTCGAGCTCGCCC
