>Addgene plasmid #14723 | pCGN N-Ras wt | addgene partial sequence | sequence record 21254 | CMV-F 5'-CGCAAATGGGCGGTAGGCGTG-3'
AGCAGAGCTCGTTTAGTGGACCGTCAGATCGCCTGGAGACGCCATCCACGCTGTTTTGACCTCCATAGAA
GACACCGGGACCGATCCAGCCTCCGGGGGATCTTGGTGGCGTGAAACTCCCGCACCTCTTCGGCCAGCGC
CTTGTAGAAGCGCGTATGGCTTCTAGCTATCCTTATGACGTGCCTGACTATGCCAGCCTGGGAGGACCTT
CTAGCGGATCCACCATGACTGAGTACAAACTGGTGGTGGTTGGAGCAGGTGGTGTTGGGAAAAGCGCACT
GACAATCCAGCTAATCCAGAACCACTTTGTAGATGAATATGATCCCACCATAGAGGATTCTTACAGAAAA
CAAGTGGTTATAGATGGTGAAACCTGTTTGTTGGACATACTGGATACAGCTGGACAAGAAGAGTACAGTG
CCATGAGAGACCAATACATGAGGACAGGCGAAGGCTTCCTCTGTGTATTTGCCATCAATAATAGCAAGTC
ATTTGCGGATATTAACCTCTACAGGGAGCAGATTAAGCGAGTAAAAGACTCGGATGATGTACCTATGGTG
CTAGTGGGAAACAAGTGTGATTTGCCAACAAGGACAGTTGATACAAAACAAGCCCACGAACTGGCCAAGA
GTTACGGGATTCCATTCAT
